>Addgene plasmid #146219 | pAc5.1B-lambdaN-HA-DmTral-LSm-S13AI15AD30KT35A-V5His6_E | depositor full sequence | sequence record 288664 | Full Sequence
CTTCAAGGAATTAATTCTATATTCTAAAAACACAAATGATACTTCTAAAAAAAATCATGAATGGCATCAA
CTCTGAATCAAATCTTTGCAGATGCACCTACTTCTCATTTCCACTGTCACATCATTTTTCCAGATCTCGC
TGCCTGTTATGTGGCCCACAAACCAAGACACGTTTTATGGCCATTAAAGCTGGCTGATCGTCGCCAAACA
CCAAATACATATCAATATGTACATTCGAGAAAGAAGCGATCAAAGAAGCGTCTTCGGGCGAGTAGGAGAA
TGCGGAGGAGAAGGAGAACGAGCTGATCTAGTATCTCTCCACAATCCAATGCCAACTGACCAACTGGCCA
TATTCGGAGCAATTTGAAGCCAATTTCCATCGCCTGGCGATCGCTCCATTCTTGGCTATATGTTTTTCAC
CGTTCCCGGGGCCATTTTCAAAGACTCGTCGGTAAGATAAGATTGTGTCACTCGCTGTCTCTCTTCATTT
GTCGAAGAATGCTGAGGAATTTCGCGATGACGTCGGCGAGTATTTTGAAGAATGAGAATAATTTGTATTT
ATACGAAAATCAGTTAGTGGAATTTTCTACAAAAACATGTTATCTATAGATAATTTTGTTGCAAAATATG
TTGACTATGACAAAGATTGTATGTATATACCTTTAATGTATTCTCATTTTCTTATGTATTTATAATGGCA
ATGATGATACTGATGATATTTTAAGATGATGCCAGACCACAGGCTGATTTCTGCGTCTTTTGCCGAACGC
AGTGCATGTGCGGTTGTTGTTTTTTGGAATAGTTTCAATTTTCGGACTGTCCGCTTTGATTTCAGTTTCT
TGGCTTATTCAAAAAGCAAAGTAAAGCCAAAAAAGCGAGATGGCAATACCAAATGCGGCAAAACGGTAGT
GGAAGGAAAGGGGTGCGGGGCAGCGGAAGGAAGGGTGGGGCGGGGCGTGGCGGGGTCTGTGGCTGGGCGC
GACGTCACCGACGTTGGAGCCACTCCTTTGACCATGTGTGCGTGTGTGTATTATTCGTGTCTCGCCACTC
GCCGGTTGTTTTTTTCTTTTTATCTCGCTCTCTCTAGCGCCATCTCGTACGCATGCTCAACGCACCGCAT
GTTGCCGTGTCCTTTATGCGTCATTTTGGCTCGAAATAGGCAATTATTTAAACAAAGATTAGTCAACGAA
AACGCTAAAATAAATAAGTCTACAATATGGTTACTTATTGCCATGTGTGTGCAGCCAACGATAGCAACAA
AAGCAACAACACAGTGGCTTTCCCTCTTTCACTTTTTGTTTGCAAGCGCGTGCGAGCAAGACGGCACGAC
CGGCAAACGCAATTACGCTGACAAAGAGCAGACGAAGTTTTGGCCGAAAAACATCAAGGCGCCTGATACG
AATGCATTTGCAATAACAATTGCGATATTTAATATTGTTTATGAAGCTGTTTGACTTCAAAACACACAAA
AAAAAAAATAAAACAAATTATTTGAAAGAGAATTAGGAATCGGACAGCTTATCGTTACGGGCTAACAGCA
CACCGAGACGAAATAGCTTACCTGACGTCACAGCCTCTGGAAGAACTGCCGCCAAGCAGAGAGAGAGAGA
AAAAGAGGGAGAGCAGCTTAGACCGCATGTGCTTGTGTGTGAGGCGTCTCTCTCTTCGTCTCCTGTTTGC
GCAAACGCATAGACTGCACTGAGAAAATCGATTACCTATTTTTTATGAATGAATATTTGCACTATTACTA
TTCAAAACTATTAAGATAGCAATCACATTCAATAGCCAAATACTATACCACCTGAGCGATGCAACGAAAT
GATCAATTTGAGCAAAAATGCTGCATATTTAGGACGGCATCATTATAGAAATGCTTCTTGCTGTGTACTT
TTCTCTCGTCTGGCAGCTGTTTCGCCGTTATTGTTAAAACCGGCTTAAGTTAGGTGTGTTTTCTACGACT
AGTGATGCCCCTACTAGAAGATGTGTGTTGCACAAATGTCCCTGAATAACCAATTTGAAGTGCAGATAGC
AGTAAACGTAAGCTAATATGAATATTATTTAACTGTAATGTTTTAATATCGCTGGACATTACTAATAAAC
CCACTATAAACACATGTACATATGTATGTTTTGGCATACAATGAGTAGTTGGGGAAAAAATGTGTAAAAG
CACCGTGACCATCACAGCATAAAGATAACCAGCTGAAGTATCGAATATGAGTAACCCCCAAATTGAATCA
CATGCCGCAACTGATAGGACCCATGGAAGTACACTCTTCATGGCGATATACAAGACACACACAAGCACGA
ACACCCAGTTGCGGAGGAAATTCTCCGTAAATGAAAACCCAATCGGCGAACAATTCATACCCATATATGG
TAAAAGTTTTGAACGCGACTTGAGAGCGGAGAGCATTGCGGCTGATAAGGTTTTAGCGCTAAGCGGGCTT
TATAAAACGGGCTGCGGGACCAGTTTTCATATCACTACCGTTTGAGTTCTTGTGCTGTGTGGATACTCCT
CCCGACACAAAGCCGCTCCATCAGCCAGCAGTCGTCTAATCCAGAGACCCCGGATCGGGGTACCAACATG
GACGCACAAACACGACGACGTGAGCGTCGCGCTGAGAAACAAGCTCAATGGAAAGCTGCAAACGGTGGAT
CTCCTCCACATATGGCTTACCCATACGATGTTCCAGATTACGCTCCTCCAAGCTTGAATTCTATGAGCGG
GGGATTACCGGAGTTGGGCTCCAAAATCGCGCTCGCGTCCAAGGCGGACATTCGATACGAGGGCCGCCTG
TACACGGTGAAGCCGCAGGAGTGCGCGATTGCGCTCTCGAGTGTGCGATCCTTCGGTACAGAAGATCGGG
ACACCCAGTTCCAGATAGCGCCGCAATCGCAGATCTACGACTACATCCTCTTCCGTGGCTCGGACATCAA
GGACATTCGCGTTGTCAACAACCACACGCTGCCGCACCACAATGACCCGGCGATCATGCAGGCGCAGCTC
GGCGGCCGCTCGAGTCTAGAGGGCCCGCGGTTCGAAGGTAAGCCTATCCCTAACCCTCTCCTCGGTCTCG
ATTCTACGCGTACCGGTCATCATCACCATCACCATTGAGTTTAAACCCGCTGATCAGCCTCGACTGTGCC
TTCTAAGGCCTGAGCTCGCTGATCAGCCTCGATCGAGGATCCAGACATGATAAGATACATTGATGAGTTT
GGACAAACCACAACTAGAATGCAGTGAAAAAAATGCTTTATTTGTGAAATTTGTGATGCTATTGCTTTAT
TTGTAACCATTATAAGCTGCAATAAACAAGTTAACAACAACAATTGCATTCATTTTATGTTTCAGGTTCA
GGGGGAGGTGTGGGAGGTTTTTTAAAGCAAGTAAAACCTCTACAAATGTGGTATGGCTGATTATGATCAG
TCGACCGATGCCCTTGAGAGCCTTCAACCCAGTCAGCTCCTTCCGGTGGGCGCGGGGCATGACTATCGTC
GCCGCACTTATGACTGTCTTCTTTATCATGCAACTCGTAGGACAGGTGCCGGCAGCGCTCTGGGTCATTT
TCGGCGAGGACCGCTTTCGCTGGAGCGCGACGATGATCGGCCTGTCGCTTGCGGTATTCGGAATCTTGCA
CGCCCTCGCTCAAGCCTTCGTCACTGGTCCCGCCACCAAACGTTTCGGCGAGAAGCAGGCCATTATCGCC
GGCATGGCGGCCGACGCGCTGGGCTACGTCTTGCTGGCGTTCGCGACGCGAGGCTGGATGGCCTTCCCCA
TTATGATTCTTCTCGCTTCCGGCGGCATCGGGATGCCCGCGTTGCAGGCCATGCTGTCCAGGCAGGTAGA
TGACGACCATCAGGGACAGCTTCAAGGATCGCTCGCGGCTCTTACCAGCCAGCAAAAGGCCAGGAACCGT
AAAAAGGCCGCGTTGCTGGCGTTTTTCCATAGGCTCCGCCCCCCTGACGAGCATCACAAAAATCGACGCT
CAAGTCAGAGGTGGCGAAACCCGACAGGACTATAAAGATACCAGGCGTTTCCCCCTGGAAGCTCCCTCGT
GCGCTCTCCTGTTCCGACCCTGCCGCTTACCGGATACCTGTCCGCCTTTCTCCCTTCGGGAAGCGTGGCG
CTTTCTCAATGCTCACGCTGTAGGTATCTCAGTTCGGTGTAGGTCGTTCGCTCCAAGCTGGGCTGTGTGC
ACGAACCCCCCGTTCAGCCCGACCGCTGCGCCTTATCCGGTAACTATCGTCTTGAGTCCAACCCGGTAAG
ACACGACTTATCGCCACTGGCAGCAGCCACTGGTAACAGGATTAGCAGAGCGAGGTATGTAGGCGGTGCT
ACAGAGTTCTTGAAGTGGTGGCCTAACTACGGCTACACTAGAAGGACAGTATTTGGTATCTGCGCTCTGC
TGAAGCCAGTTACCTTCGGAAAAAGAGTTGGTAGCTCTTGATCCGGCAAACAAACCACCGCTGGTAGCGG
TGGTTTTTTTGTTTGCAAGCAGCAGATTACGCGCAGAAAAAAAGGATCTCAAGAAGATCCTTTGATCTTT
TCTACGGGGTCTGACGCTCAGTGGAACGAAAACTCACGTTAAGGGATTTTGGTCATGAGATTATCAAAAA
GGATCTTCACCTAGATCCTTTTAAATTAAAAATGAAGTTTTAAATCAATCTAAAGTATATATGAGTAAAC
TTGGTCTGACAGTTACCAATGCTTAATCAGTGAGGCACCTATCTCAGCGATCTGTCTATTTCGTTCATCC
ATAGTTGCCTGACTCCCCGTCGTGTAGATAACTACGATACGGGAGGGCTTACCATCTGGCCCCAGTGCTG
CAATGATACCGCGAGACCCACGCTCACCGGCTCCAGATTTATCAGCAATAAACCAGCCAGCCGGAAGGGC
CGAGCGCAGAAGTGGTCCTGCAACTTTATCCGCCTCCATCCAGTCTATTAATTGTTGCCGGGAAGCTAGA
GTAAGTAGTTCGCCAGTTAATAGTTTGCGCAACGTTGTTGCCATTGCTGCAGGCATCGTGGTGTCACGCT
CGTCGTTTGGTATGGCTTCATTCAGCTCCGGTTCCCAACGATCAAGGCGAGTTACATGATCCCCCATGTT
GTGCAAAAAAGCGGTTAGCTCCTTCGGTCCTCCGATCGTTGTCAGAAGTAAGTTGGCCGCAGTGTTATCA
CTCATGGTTATGGCAGCACTGCATAATTCTCTTACTGTCATGCCATCCGTAAGATGCTTTTCTGTGACTG
GTGAGTACTCAACCAAGTCATTCTGAGAATAGTGTATGCGGCGACCGAGTTGCTCTTGCCCGGCGTCAAC
ACGGGATAATACCGCGCCACATAGCAGAACTTTAAAAGTGCTCATCATTGGAAAACGTTCTTCGGGGCGA
AAACTCTCAAGGATCTTACCGCTGTTGAGATCCAGTTCGATGTAACCCACTCGTGCACCCAACTGATCTT
CAGCATCTTTTACTTTCACCAGCGTTTCTGGGTGAGCAAAAACAGGAAGGCAAAATGCCGCAAAAAAGGG
AATAAGGGCGACACGGAAATGTTGAATACTCATACTCTTCCTTTTTCAATATTATTGAAGCATTTATCAG
GGTTATTGTCTCATGAGCGGATACATATTTGAATGTATTTAGAAAAATAAACAAATAGGGGTTCCGCGCA
CATTTCCCCGAAAAGTGCCACCTGACGTCTAAGAAACCATTATTATCATGACATTAACCTATAAAAATAG
GCGTATCACGAGGCCCTTTCGT
Features (pLannotate 1.2.2; 11 found; start..end, strand, type, name):
     56..2568    +  promoter       Ac5 promoter: Drosophila melanogaster actin 5C promoter
   2588..2653    +  CDS            N (fragment): REGN_LAMBD - Experimental evidence at protein level: Swiss-Prot protein existence level 1. Plays a role as a transcriptional antitermination factor that allows the virus to initiate its lytic phase. Activates expression of the delayed viral early genes by modifying host RNA polymerase (RNAP) into a form that is resistant to termination signals. This antitermination function requires the host NusA protein which serves to stabilize the interaction between antitermination protein N and host RNA polymerase. From Escherichia phage lambda (Bacteriophage lambda).
   2678..2704    +  CDS            3xHA (fragment): three tandem HA epitope tags
   2723..3025    +  CDS            LSM14B (fragment): LS14B_HUMAN - Also known as C20orf40 From Homo sapiens (Human).
   3047..3088    +  CDS            V5 tag: epitope tag from simian virus 5
   3188..3322    -  polyA_signal   SV40 poly(A) signal: SV40 polyadenylation signal
   3345..3429    -  CDS            large T antigen (fragment): large T antigen from SV40 (simian virus 40)
   3430..3900    +  CDS            TcR (fragment): tetracycline efflux protein; tet; confers resistance to tetracycline
   3944..4532    -  rep_origin     ori: high-copy-number ColE1/pMB1/pBR322/pUC origin of replication
   4703..5563    -  CDS            AmpR: β-lactamase; bla; confers resistance to ampicillin, carbenicillin, and related antibiotics
   5564..5668    -  promoter       AmpR promoter: bla
