[The description below was written by a language model from this plasmid's Addgene catalogue record and pLannotate feature annotations shown in this document.]
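Description:
pAc5.1B-lambdaN-HA-DmTral-LSm-S13AI15AD30KT35A-V5His6_E is a 5.8 kb insect-cell expression plasmid. The catalogue lists the backbone as unknown, although the name and feature layout point to a pAc5.1-type vector. It is propagated in E. coli through a ColE1/pUC-family origin and selected with ampicillin via the bla gene and its own promoter. The repository lists it as low copy even though the annotated origin is of the high-copy type. A short tetracycline-resistance fragment and a piece of SV40 large T antigen coding sequence are also annotated; these appear to be non-functional backbone remnants.

Expression is driven by the constitutive Drosophila melanogaster actin 5C promoter and terminated by an SV40 polyadenylation signal. The open reading frame begins with a short fragment of the bacteriophage lambda N protein, followed by an HA epitope. Next comes the N-terminal LSm domain of Drosophila Trailer Hitch (Tral), which the annotation software matched by homology to human LSM14B. A V5 tag follows, and the name also indicates a His6 tag, which is not annotated. The LSm domain carries four substitutions (S13A, I15A, D30K, T35A) plus a silent A198C change relative to the reference sequence.

The lambdaN peptide binds BoxB RNA hairpins, so fusions of this kind are generally used to tether a protein to a BoxB-containing reporter mRNA, while the epitope tags allow detection and immunoprecipitation. The associated publication examines how Tral and EDC3 associate with DCP1 and Me31B. The mutant is therefore presumably meant to probe LSm-domain interactions in fly cells, though the record does not state what the mutations do.
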