Addgene plasmid #146219: pAc5.1B-lambdaN-HA-DmTral-LSm-S13AI15AD30KT35A-V5His6_E
Purpose: Insect Expression of DmTral-LSm-S13AI15AD30KT35A
Depositing lab: Elisa Izaurralde. Depositing organization: Max Planck Institute for Developmental Biology. Publication: Similar modes of interaction enable Trailer Hitch and EDC3 to associate with DCP1 and Me31B in distinct protein complexes. Tritschler F, Eulalio A, Helms S, Schmidt S, Coles M, Weichenrieder O, Izaurralde E, Truffault V. Mol Cell Biol. 2008 Nov . 28(21):6695-708. 10.1128/MCB.00759-08 PubMed 18765641.
Backbone
  Vector backbone: Unknown
  Vector type: Insect Expression
Growth in bacteria
  Bacterial resistance: Ampicillin, 100 μg/mL
  Growth temperature: 37°C
  Growth strain: DH5alpha
  Copy number: Low Copy
Gene/Insert
  Gene/Insert name: DmTral-LSm-S13AI15AD30KT35A (alt names: Trailer Hitch; Dm LSm52)
  Species: D. melanogaster (fly)
  Mutation: one silent mutation A198C compared to the sequence given by: NCBI: NM_140328.4 or UniProt Q9VTZ0.
  Entrez Gene: tral (a.k.a. Dmel_CG10686, BEST:GH08269, CG10686, DmLSm15, Dmel\CG10686, LSm15, Lsm15, Scd6p, TRAL, Tral, anon-EST:Posey139, anon-WO0172774.89, anon-WO02059370.24, p67, p70)
  Cloning method: Unknown
Terms and licenses: Academic/Nonprofit Terms; Industry Terms: Not Available to Industry
Depositor comments: Plasmids from this collection were made available to the research community and donated after the lab closed. Please note that the sequence provided by the depositing laboratory may be theoretical/predicted or based on Sanger sequencing results. There may be discrepancies between sequencing results obtained by Addgene and the depositor sequence. If an Addgene verified sequence is not available, please contact before placing your order to request that our lab fully sequence the plasmid.
How to cite: pAc5.1B-lambdaN-HA-DmTral-LSm-S13AI15AD30KT35A-V5His6_E was a gift from Elisa Izaurralde (Addgene plasmid # 146219 ; http://n2t.net/addgene:146219 ; RRID:Addgene_146219)
